Addgene plasmid #202546: pOTTC2185 - pAAV nEF ConFoff hChR2(H134R)-mCherry
Purpose: An INTRSECT-ready adeno-associated viral vector expressing channelrhodopsin2-mCherry fusion (Cre-On and Flp-Off)
Depositing lab: Marisela Morales & Christopher Richie. Depositing organization: National Institute on Drug Abuse (NIDA). Publication: VTA monosynaptic connections by local glutamate and GABA neurons and their distinct roles in behavior. Barbano MF, Wang H, Zhang S, Shevelkin AV, Yu KJ, Richie CT, Liu B, Hahn S, Ye R, Morales M. Nat Commun. 2025 Sep 26;16(1):8500. doi: 10.1038/s41467-025-63396-0. PubMed 41006220.
Backbone
  Vector backbone: pOTTC2147
  Vector type: AAV
Growth in bacteria
  Bacterial resistance: Ampicillin, 100 μg/mL
  Growth temperature: 30°C
  Growth strain: NEB Stable
  Copy number: Low Copy
Gene/Insert
  Gene/Insert name: hChR2(H134R)-mCherry
  Species: Synthetic
  Insert size (bp): 2106
  Promoter: nEF
  Cloning method: Ligation Independent Cloning
Terms and licenses: Academic/Nonprofit Terms; Industry Terms: Not Available to Industry
How to cite: pOTTC2185 - pAAV nEF ConFoff hChR2(H134R)-mCherry was a gift from Marisela Morales & Christopher Richie (Addgene plasmid # 202546 ; http://n2t.net/addgene:202546 ; RRID:Addgene_202546)
