[The description below was written by a language model from this plasmid's Addgene catalogue record and pLannotate feature annotations shown in this document.]
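Description:
pOTTC2185 - pAAV nEF ConFoff hChR2(H134R)-mCherry is an adeno-associated virus transfer plasmid built on the pOTTC2147 backbone. It is designed for intersectional (INTRSECT-style) optogenetics in mammalian cells. The expression cassette lies between AAV2 inverted terminal repeats, which allow it to be packaged into recombinant AAV. The annotation detects the upstream ITR only as short fragments and the downstream one in full. In bacteria the plasmid is maintained through a ColE1/pUC-type origin and selected with ampicillin via β-lactamase. An f1 origin and remnants of pBR322 bom and rop sequences are also present. The catalogue lists it as low copy.

Expression is driven by the nEF promoter, annotated as the human EF-1α core promoter followed by a truncated HTLV-1 5' LTR segment. The synthetic payload (2106 bp) encodes the H134R mutant of channelrhodopsin-2, a blue-light-gated cation channel, fused to mCherry. The coding sequence is split into three pieces separated by β-globin intron fragments. The first ChR2 segment and the final mCherry segment are in the forward orientation. The middle segment, carrying the rest of ChR2 and the start of the red fluorescent protein, is inverted and flanked by opposing loxN and lox2272 pairs. Cre recombination flips this middle segment into the sense orientation, so that splicing can join the pieces into an intact reading frame (Cre-On). The stated Flp-Off logic implies Flp target sites that disrupt the cassette when Flp is present, but the feature table does not annotate any FRT-type sites. A WPRE and the human growth hormone polyadenylation signal follow the coding region to enhance transcript stability and processing. The vector is meant for light-driven activation and red fluorescent labelling of cells that express Cre but not Flp.
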