Features (pLannotate 1.2.2; 27 found; start..end, strand, type, name):
     45..72      +  repeat_region  AAV2 ITR (fragment): inverted terminal repeat of adeno-associated virus serotype 2 inverted
    101..128     +  repeat_region  AAV2 ITR (fragment): inverted terminal repeat of adeno-associated virus serotype 2 inverted
    210..421     +  promoter       EF-1α core promoter: core promoter for human elongation factor EF-1α
    434..702     +  LTR            5' LTR (truncated): truncated 5' long terminal repeat (LTR) from human T-cell leukemia virus (HTLV) type 1
    764..813     -  intron         β-globin intron (fragment): internally truncated intron from human β-globin
    862..1280    +  CDS            ChR2(H134R) (fragment): H134R mutant of an N-terminal fragment of channelrhodopsin-2 from the alga Chlamydomonas reinhardtii (Nagel et al., 2005) blue light-activated cation channel
   1301..1334    +  protein_bind   loxN: Cre-mediated recombination occurs in the 8-bp core sequence (GTATACCT). loxN sites are compatible with each other, but incompatible with loxP or lox2272 sites. Cre recombinase
   1335..1384    +  intron         β-globin intron (fragment): internally truncated intron from human β-globin
   1385..1418    +  protein_bind   lox2272: Cre-mediated recombination occurs in the 8-bp core sequence (GGATACTT). lox2272 sites are compatible with each other, but incompatible with loxP or loxN sites (Lee and Saito, 1988). Cre recombinase
   1424..1498    -  CDS            mRFP1.4 (fragment): mRFP1.4 is a fluorescent protein published in 2004, derived from Discosoma sp.. It is reported to be a monomer.
   1514..2023    -  CDS            ChR2(H134R) (fragment): H134R mutant of an N-terminal fragment of channelrhodopsin-2 from the alga Chlamydomonas reinhardtii (Nagel et al., 2005) blue light-activated cation channel
   2125..2158    -  protein_bind   loxN: Cre-mediated recombination occurs in the 8-bp core sequence (GTATACCT). loxN sites are compatible with each other, but incompatible with loxP or lox2272 sites. Cre recombinase
   2159..2208    +  intron         β-globin intron (fragment): internally truncated intron from human β-globin
   2209..2242    -  protein_bind   lox2272: Cre-mediated recombination occurs in the 8-bp core sequence (GGATACTT). lox2272 sites are compatible with each other, but incompatible with loxP or loxN sites (Lee and Saito, 1988). Cre recombinase
   2315..2966    +  CDS            mCherry (fragment): monomeric derivative of DsRed fluorescent protein (Shaner et al., 2004) mammalian codon-optimized
   3008..3058    -  intron         β-globin intron (fragment): internally truncated intron from human β-globin
   3092..3116    +  misc_feature   MCS (fragment): pBluescript multiple cloning site
   3116..3704    +  misc_feature   WPRE: woodchuck hepatitis virus posttranscriptional regulatory element
   3736..4212    +  polyA_signal   hGH poly(A) signal: human growth hormone polyadenylation signal
   4252..4392    +  repeat_region  AAV2 ITR: inverted terminal repeat of adeno-associated virus serotype 2 inverted
   4397..4448    -  misc_feature   bom (fragment): basis of mobility region from pBR322
   4467..4922    +  rep_origin     f1 ori (sequence partly withheld): f1 bacteriophage origin of replication; arrow indicates direction of (+) strand synthesis
   4923..4972    -  misc_feature   bom (fragment): basis of mobility region from pBR322
   5074..5109    -  CDS            rop (fragment): Rop protein, which maintains plasmids at low copy number; rop
   5204..5308    +  promoter       AmpR promoter: bla
   5309..6169    +  CDS            AmpR: β-lactamase; bla; confers resistance to ampicillin, carbenicillin, and related antibiotics
   6340..6928    +  rep_origin     ori: high-copy-number ColE1/pMB1/pBR322/pUC origin of replication
>Addgene plasmid #202546 | pOTTC2185 - pAAV nEF ConFoff hChR2(H134R)-mCherry | addgene full sequence | sequence record 426028 | Addgene NGS Result
TCCTGGCCTTTTGCTGGCCTTTTGCTCACATGTCCTGCAGGCAGCTGCGCGCTCGCTCGCTCACTGAGGC
CGCCCGGGCGTCGGGCGACCTTTGGTCGCCCGGCCTCAGTGAGCGAGCGAGCGCGCAGAGAGGGAGTGGC
CAACTCCATCACTAGGGGTTCCTGCGGCCGCACGCGTAAGGATCTGCGATCGCTCCGGTGCCCGTCAGTG
GGCAGAGCGCACATCGCCCACAGTCCCCGAGAAGTTGGGGGGAGGGGTCGGCAATTGAACGGGTGCCTAG
AGAAGGTGGCGCGGGGTAAACTGGGAAAGTGATGTCGTGTACTGGCTCCGCCTTTTTCCCGAGGGTGGGG
GAGAACCGTATATAAGTGCAGTAGTCGCCGTGAACGTTCTTTTTCGCAACGGGTTTGCCGCCAGAACACA
GCTGAAGCTTCGAGGGGCTCGCATCTCTCCTTCACGCGCCCGCCGCCCTACCTGAGGCCGCCATCCACGC
CGGTTGAGTCGCGTTCTGCCGCCTCCCGCCTGTGGTGCCTCCTGAACTGCGTCCGCCGTCTAGGTAAGTT
TAAAGCTCAGGTCGAGACCGGGCCTTTGTCCGGCGCTCCCTTGGAGCCTACCTAGACTCAGCCGGCTCTC
CACGCTTTGCCTGACCCTGCTTGCTCAACTCTACGTCTTTGTTTCGTTTTCTGTTCTGCGCCGTTACAGA
TCCAAGCTGTGACCGGCGCCTACGGATCCGAAGTTCCTATTCTTCAAATAGTATAGGAACTTCGCAGAAT
GGTAGCTGGATTGTAGCTGCTATTAGCAATATGAAACCTCTTAGAAGTTCCTATTCTTCAAAAGGTATAG
GAACTTCGGCGCGCCGCCACCATGGACTATGGCGGCGCTTTGTCTGCCGTCGGACGCGAACTTTTGTTCG
TTACTAATCCTGTGGTGGTGAACGGGTCCGTCCTGGTCCCTGAGGATCAATGTTACTGTGCCGGATGGAT
TGAATCTCGCGGCACGAACGGCGCTCAGACCGCGTCAAATGTCCTGCAGTGGCTTGCAGCAGGATTCAGC
ATTTTGCTGCTGATGTTCTATGCCTACCAAACCTGGAAATCTACATGCGGCTGGGAGGAGATCTATGTGT
GCGCCATTGAAATGGTTAAGGTGATTCTCGAGTTCTTTTTTGAGTTTAAGAATCCCTCTATGCTCTACCT
TGCCACAGGACACCGGGTGCAGTGGCTGCGCTATGCAGAGTGGCTGCTCACTTGTCCTGTCATCCTTATC
CGCCTGAGCAACCTCACCGGTAAGTGTCGGGGTTGCTAGCATAACTTCGTATAGTATACCTTATACGAAG
TTATTCTTTGCACCATTCTAAAGAATAACAGTGATAATTTCTGGGTTAAGGCAAATAACTTCGTATAGGA
TACTTTATACGAAGTTATGGTACCCCTCCTGTACTCACCTTGAAGCGCATGAACTCCTTGATGATGGCCA
TGTTATCCTCCTCGCCCTTGCTCACCATGGTGGCGGCCGCTGGCACGGCTCCGGCCTCGGCTTCGTCTTC
GACGAGAGTCTCGACCTCGATCTCCGTTCCGCCGATGTTCAGTTTGGTGGTTTTGCGGATATCTCCGTGA
ATCAATATGTGCTCGTGGATCAGGACGCGCAGGTAGTGTCCCAACAACCCCCAACAATTTTTACTCATCA
GATCAATAATCGTGTGACCTACGGTGGAGCCATAGACGCTCAGGACGCCAAAACCTTCGGGCCCCAAAAT
GAAGAGAATTGGGAACATACCCCAGCTCACGAAAAACAGCCATGCCATGCCGGTCACGACCTGGCGGCAC
CGACCCTTTGGCACAGTATGATAACCCTCGATATATGCTTTGGCGGCGTGAAAAAATGTGTTCGCGCCAT
AGCACAATCCAAGACAAAAGAAGATGACTTTAACATAGCCGGTTGCCATGGCGCTGGTAGCCCCCCACAC
GATAGTCCCGATGTCTGAGACAAGGAGTCCCATGGTTCTCCTGCTGTAGTCGTTGCTCAGGCCTAAACAC
ATGAGAAATAGAGTCATAAGCACATGGGTCACATACAGGAGATATGTATATAACATTAATACAATTTATA
AAAAAAAGGGGGGGCACAACTAGTATAACTTCGTATAAGGTATACTATACGAAGTTATTAAGAGGTTTCA
TATTGCTAATAGCAGCTACAATCCAGCTACCATTCTGCATAACTTCGTATAAAGTATCCTATACGAAGTT
ATGTCGACTGGAGAGTGGCCAGCCCTTCTCATGTTCAGAGAACATGGTTAACTGGTTAAGTCATGTCGTC
CCACAGGTGCACATGGAGGGCTCCGTGAACGGCCACGAGTTCGAGATCGAGGGCGAGGGCGAGGGCCGCC
CCTACGAGGGCACCCAGACCGCCAAGCTGAAGGTGACCAAGGGTGGCCCCCTGCCCTTCGCCTGGGACAT
CCTGTCCCCTCAGTTCATGTACGGCTCCAAGGCCTACGTGAAGCACCCCGCCGACATCCCCGACTACTTG
AAGCTGTCCTTCCCCGAGGGCTTCAAGTGGGAGCGCGTGATGAACTTCGAGGACGGCGGCGTGGTGACCG
TGACCCAGGACTCCTCCCTGCAGGACGGCGAGTTCATCTACAAGGTGAAGCTGCGCGGCACCAACTTCCC
CTCCGACGGCCCCGTAATGCAGAAGAAGACCATGGGCTGGGAGGCCTCCTCCGAGCGGATGTACCCCGAG
GACGGCGCCCTGAAGGGCGAGATCAAGCAGAGGCTGAAGCTGAAGGACGGCGGCCACTACGACGCTGAGG
TCAAGACCACCTACAAGGCCAAGAAGCCCGTGCAGCTGCCCGGCGCCTACAACGTCAACATCAAGTTGGA
CATCACCTCCCACAACGAGGACTACACCATCGTGGAACAGTACGAACGCGCCGAGGGCCGCCACTCCACC
GGCGGCATGGACGAGCTGTACAAGTAATCTAGAGAAGTTCCTATACTATTTGAAGAATAGGAACTTCTTG
CCTTAACCCAGAAATTATCACTGTTATTCTTTAGAATGGTGCAAAGAGAAGTTCCTATACCTTTTGAAGA
ATAGGAACTTCGAATTCGATATCAAGCTTATCGATAATCAACCTCTGGATTACAAAATTTGTGAAAGATT
GACTGGTATTCTTAACTATGTTGCTCCTTTTACGCTATGTGGATACGCTGCTTTAATGCCTTTGTATCAT
GCTATTGCTTCCCGTATGGCTTTCATTTTCTCCTCCTTGTATAAATCCTGGTTGCTGTCTCTTTATGAGG
AGTTGTGGCCCGTTGTCAGGCAACGTGGCGTGGTGTGCACTGTGTTTGCTGACGCAACCCCCACTGGTTG
GGGCATTGCCACCACCTGTCAGCTCCTTTCCGGGACTTTCGCTTTCCCCCTCCCTATTGCCACGGCGGAA
CTCATCGCCGCCTGCCTTGCCCGCTGCTGGACAGGGGCTCGGCTGTTGGGCACTGACAATTCCGTGGTGT
TGTCGGGGAAATCATCGTCCTTTCCTTGGCTGCTCGCCTATGTTGCCACCTGGATTCTGCGCGGGACGTC
CTTCTGCTACGTCCCTTCGGCCCTCAATCCAGCGGACCTTCCTTCCCGCGGCCTGCTGCCGGCTCTGCGG
CCTCTTCCGCGTCTTCGCCTTCGCCCTCAGACGAGTCGGATCTCCCTTTGGGCCGCCTCCCCGCATCGAT
ACCGAGCGCTGCTCGAGAGATCTACGGGTGGCATCCCTGTGACCCCTCCCCAGTGCCTCTCCTGGCCCTG
GAAGTTGCCACTCCAGTGCCCACCAGCCTTGTCCTAATAAAATTAAGTTGCATCATTTTGTCTGACTAGG
TGTCCTTCTATAATATTATGGGGTGGAGGGGGGTGGTATGGAGCAAGGGGCAAGTTGGGAAGACAACCTG
TAGGGCCTGCGGGGTCTATTGGGAACCAAGCTGGAGTGCAGTGGCACAATCTTGGCTCACTGCAATCTCC
GCCTCCTGGGTTCAAGCGATTCTCCTGCCTCAGCCTCCCGAGTTGTTGGGATTCCAGGCATGCATGACCA
GGCTCAGCTAATTTTTGTTTTTTTGGTAGAGACGGGGTTTCACCATATTGGCCAGGCTGGTCTCCAACTC
CTAATCTCAGGTGATCTACCCACCTTGGCCTCCCAAATTGCTGGGATTACAGGCGTGAACCACTGCTCCC
TTCCCTGTCCTTCTGATTTTGTAGGTAACCACGTGCGGACCGAGCGGCCGCAGGAACCCCTAGTGATGGA
GTTGGCCACTCCCTCTCTGCGCGCTCGCTCGCTCACTGAGGCCGGGCGACCAAAGGTCGCCCGACGCCCG
GGCTTTGCCCGGGCGGCCTCAGTGAGCGAGCGAGCGCGCAGCTGCCTGCAGGGGCGCCTGATGCGGTATT
TTCTCCTTACGCATCTGTGCGGTATTTCACACCGCATA
[95 nt withheld, positions 4449-4543]
T
[46 nt withheld, positions 4545-4590]
C
[141 nt withheld, positions 4592-4732]
CCTTTGACGTTGGAGTCCACGTTCTTT
[37 nt withheld, positions 4760-4796]
ACTCTATCTCGGGCTATTCTTTTGATTTATAAGGGATTTTGCCGATTTCGGTCTATTGGTTAAAAAATGA
GCTGATTTAACAAAAATTTAACGCGAATTTTAACAAAATATTAACGTTTACAATTTTATGGTGCACTCTC
AGTACAATCTGCTCTGATGCCGCATAGTTAAGCCAGCCCCGACACCCGCCAACACCCGCTGACGCGCCCT
GACGGGCTTGTCTGCTCCCGGCATCCGCTTACAGACAAGCTGTGACCGTCTCCGGGAGCTGCATGTGTCA
GAGGTTTTCACCGTCATCACCGAAACGCGCGAGACGAAAGGGCCTCGTGATACGCCTATTTTTATAGGTT
AATGTCATGATAATAATGGTTTCTTAGACGTCAGGTGGCACTTTTCGGGGAAATGTGCGCGGAACCCCTA
TTTGTTTATTTTTCTAAATACATTCAAATATGTATCCGCTCATGAGACAATAACCCTGATAAATGCTTCA
ATAATATTGAAAAAGGAAGAGTATGAGTATTCAACATTTCCGTGTCGCCCTTATTCCCTTTTTTGCGGCA
TTTTGCCTTCCTGTTTTTGCTCACCCAGAAACGCTGGTGAAAGTAAAAGATGCTGAAGATCAGTTGGGTG
CACGAGTGGGTTACATCGAACTGGATCTCAACAGCGGTAAGATCCTTGAGAGTTTTCGCCCCGAAGAACG
TTTTCCAATGATGAGCACTTTTAAAGTTCTGCTATGTGGCGCGGTATTATCCCGTATTGACGCCGGGCAA
GAGCAACTCGGTCGCCGCATACACTATTCTCAGAATGACTTGGTTGAGTACTCACCAGTCACAGAAAAGC
ATCTTACGGATGGCATGACAGTAAGAGAATTATGCAGTGCTGCCATAACCATGAGTGATAACACTGCGGC
CAACTTACTTCTGACAACGATCGGAGGACCGAAGGAGCTAACCGCTTTTTTGCACAACATGGGGGATCAT
GTAACTCGCCTTGATCGTTGGGAACCGGAGCTGAATGAAGCCATACCAAACGACGAGCGTGACACCACGA
TGCCTGTAGCAATGGCAACAACGTTGCGCAAACTATTAACTGGCGAACTACTTACTCTAGCTTCCCGGCA
ACAATTAATAGACTGGATGGAGGCGGATAAAGTTGCAGGACCACTTCTGCGCTCGGCCCTTCCGGCTGGC
TGGTTTATTGCTGATAAATCTGGAGCCGGTGAGCGTGGGTCTCGCGGTATCATTGCAGCACTGGGGCCAG
ATGGTAAGCCCTCCCGTATCGTAGTTATCTACACGACGGGGAGTCAGGCAACTATGGATGAACGAAATAG
ACAGATCGCTGAGATAGGTGCCTCACTGATTAAGCATTGGTAACTGTCAGACCAAGTTTACTCATATATA
CTTTAGATTGATTTAAAACTTCATTTTTAATTTAAAAGGATCTAGGTGAAGATCCTTTTTGATAATCTCA
TGACCAAAATCCCTTAACGTGAGTTTTCGTTCCACTGAGCGTCAGACCCCGTAGAAAAGATCAAAGGATC
TTCTTGAGATCCTTTTTTTCTGCGCGTAATCTGCTGCTTGCAAACAAAAAAACCACCGCTACCAGCGGTG
GTTTGTTTGCCGGATCAAGAGCTACCAACTCTTTTTCCGAAGGTAACTGGCTTCAGCAGAGCGCAGATAC
CAAATACTGTTCTTCTAGTGTAGCCGTAGTTAGGCCACCACTTCAAGAACTCTGTAGCACCGCCTACATA
CCTCGCTCTGCTAATCCTGTTACCAGTGGCTGCTGCCAGTGGCGATAAGTCGTGTCTTACCGGGTTGGAC
TCAAGACGATAGTTACCGGATAAGGCGCAGCGGTCGGGCTGAACGGGGGGTTCGTGCACACAGCCCAGCT
TGGAGCGAACGACCTACACCGAACTGAGATACCTACAGCGTGAGCTATGAGAAAGCGCCACGCTTCCCGA
AGGGAGAAAGGCGGACAGGTATCCGGTAAGCGGCAGGGTCGGAACAGGAGAGCGCACGAGGGAGCTTCCA
GGGGGAAACGCCTGGTATCTTTATAGTCCTGTCGGGTTTCGCCACCTCTGACTTGAGCGTCGATTTTTGT
GATGCTCGTCAGGGGGGCGGAGCCTATGGAAAAACGCCAGCAACGCGGCCTTTTTACGGT
